>Addgene plasmid #199346 | pTS93 pHAGE2 CMVtetO2 GFP-22xGS-MCS | addgene full sequence | sequence record 389946 | Addgene NGS Result
TCACTCCCAAAGAAGACAAGATATCCTTGATCTGTGGATCTACCACACACAAGGCTACTTCCCTGATTAG
CAGAACTACACACCAGGGCCAGGGGTCAGATATCCACTGACCTTTGGATGGTGCTACAAGCTAGTACCAG
TTGAGCCAGATAAGGTAGAAGAGGCCAATAAAGGAGAGAACACCAGCTTGTTACACCCTGTGAGCCTGCA
TGGGATGGATGACCCGGAGAGAGAAGTGTTAGAGTGGAGGTTTGACAGCCGCCTAGCATTTCATCACGTG
GCCCGAGAGCTGCATCCGGAGTACTTCAAGAACTGCTGATATCGAGCTTGCTACAAGGGACTTTCCGCTG
GGGACTTTCCAGGGAGGCGTGGCCTGGGCGGGACTGGGGAGTGGCGAGCCCTCAGATCCTGCATATAAGC
AGCTGCTTTTTGCCTGTACTGGGTCTCTCTGGTTAGACCAGATCTGAGCCTGGGAGCTCTCTGGCTAACT
AGGGAACCCACTGCTTAAGCCTCAATAAAGCTTGCCTTGAGTGCTTCAAGTAGTGTGTGCCCGTCTGTTG
TGTGACTCTGGTAACTAGAGATCCCTCAGACCCTTTTAGTCAGTGTGGAAAATCTCTAGCAGTGGCGCCC
GAACAGGGACTTGAAAGCGAAAGGGAAACCAGAGGAGCTCTCTCGACGCAGGACTCGGCTTGCTGAAGCG
CGCACGGCAAGAGGCGAGGGGCGGCGACTGGTGAGTACGCCAAAAATTTTGACTAGCGGAGGCTAGAAGG
AGAGAGATGGGTGCGAGAGCGTCAGTATTAAGCGGGGGAGAATTAGATCGCGATGGGAAAAAATTCGGTT
AAGGCCAGGGGGAAAGAAAAAATATAAATTAAAACATATAGTATGGGCAAGCAGGGAGCTAGAACGATTC
GCAGTTAATCCTGGCCTGTTAGAAACATCAGAAGGCTGTAGACAAATACTGGGACAGCTACAACCATCCC
TTCAGACAGGATCAGAAGAACTTAGATCATTATATAATACAGTAGCAACCCTCTATTGTGTGCATCAAAG
GATAGAGATAAAAGACACCAAGGAAGCTTTAGACAAGATAGAGGAAGAGCAAAACAAAAGTAAGACCACC
GCACAGCAAGCGGCCGGCCGCTGATCTTCAGACCTGGAGGAGGAGATATGAGGGACAATTGGAGAAGTGA
ATTATATAAATATAAAGTAGTAAAAATTGAACCATTAGGAGTAGCACCCACCAAGGCAAAGAGAAGAGTG
GTGCAGAGAGAAAAAAGAGCAGTGGGAATAGGAGCTTTGTTCCTTGGGTTCTTGGGAGCAGCAGGAAGCA
CTATGGGCGCAGCGTCAATGACGCTGACGGTACAGGCCAGACAATTATTGTCTGGTATAGTGCAGCAGCA
GAACAATTTGCTGAGGGCTATTGAGGCGCAACAGCATCTGTTGCAACTCACAGTCTGGGGCATCAAGCAG
CTCCAGGCAAGAATCCTGGCTGTGGAAAGATACCTAAAGGATCAACAGCTCCTGGGGATTTGGGGTTGCT
CTGGAAAACTCATTTGCACCACTGCTGTGCCTTGGAATGCTAGTTGGAGTAATAAATCTCTGGAACAGAT
TTGGAATCACACGACCTGGATGGAGTGGGACAGAGAAATTAACAATTACACAAGCTTAATACACTCCTTA
ATTGAAGAATCGCAAAACCAGCAAGAAAAGAATGAACAAGAATTATTGGAATTAGATAAATGGGCAAGTT
TGTGGAATTGGTTTAACATAACAAATTGGCTGTGGTATATAAAATTATTCATAATGATAGTAGGAGGCTT
GGTAGGTTTAAGAATAGTTTTTGCTGTACTTTCTATAGTGAATAGAGTTAGGCAGGGATATTCACCATTA
TCGTTTCAGACCCACCTCCCAACCCCGAGGGGACCCGACAGGCCCGAAGGAATAGAAGAAGAAGGTGGAG
AGAGAGACAGAGACAGATCCATTCGATTAGTGAACGGATCTCGACGGTATCGCCGAATTCACAAATGGCA
GTATTCATCCACAATTTTAAAAGAAAAGGGGGGATTGGGGGGTACAGTGCAGGGGAAAGAATAGTAGACA
TAATAGCAACAGACATACAAACTAAAGAATTACAAAAACAAATTACAAAAATTCAAAATTTTCGGGTTTA
TTACAGGGACAGCAGAGATCCAGTTTGGACGCGTTGACATTGATTATTGACTAGTTATTAATAGTAATCA
ATTACGGGGTCATTAGTTCATAGCCCATATATGGAGTTCCGCGTTACATAACTTACGGTAAATGGCCCGC
CTGGCTGACCGCCCAACGACCCCCGCCCATTGACGTCAATAATGACGTATGTTCCCATAGTAACGCCAAT
AGGGACTTTCCATTGACGTCAATGGGTGGAGTATTTACGGTAAACTGCCCACTTGGCAGTACATCAAGTG
TATCATATGCCAAGTACGCCCCCTATTGACGTCAATGACGGTAAATGGCCCGCCTGGCATTATGCCCAGT
ACATGACCTTATGGGACTTTCCTACTTGGCAGTACATCTACGTATTAGTCATCGCTATTACCATGGTGAT
GCGGTTTTGGCAGTACATCAATGGGCGTGGATAGCGGTTTGACTCACGGGGATTTCCAAGTCTCCACCCC
ATTGACGTCAATGGGAGTTTGTTTTGGCACCAAAATCAACGGGACTTTCCAAAATGTCGTAACAACTCCG
CCCCATTGACGCAAATGGGCGGTAGGCGTGTACGGTGGGAGGTCTATATAAGCAGAGCTCTCCCTATCAG
TGATAGAGATCTCCCTATCAGTGATAGAGATCGTCGACGAGCTCGTTTAGTGAACCGTCAGATCGCCTGG
AGACGCCATCCACGCTGTTTTGACCTCCATAGAAGACACCGGGACCGATCCAGCCTCCGGCTAGAGCGGC
CGCCATGGTGTCTAAAGGTGAAGAACTTTTTACGGGTGTCGTCCCCATCCTGGTTGAATTGGACGGAGAC
GTGAATGGCCATAAATTTTCAGTGAGCGGTGAAGGAGAGGGAGACGCCACTTACGGTAAACTTACCTTGA
AATTTATCTGCACTACCGGGAAACTGCCCGTACCCTGGCCGACGCTCGTAACAACGCTTACCTACGGCGT
GCAATGTTTTAGCAGATACCCAGACCATATGAAGCAGCACGATTTTTTCAAGAGTGCAATGCCTGAGGGG
TACGTACAGGAAAGGACGATCTTTTTCAAAGACGATGGTAATTATAAAACGCGGGCTGAGGTTAAATTTG
AAGGAGACACGCTCGTGAATCGAATAGAGCTGAAGGGAATCGACTTCAAGGAAGACGGTAACATCCTGGG
CCATAAACTCGAATATAATTACAATTCACACAACGTCTATATCATGGCAGATAAACAGAAGAATGGCATC
AAAGTCAATTTTAAGATCCGGCATAATATCGAGGACGGATCAGTACAGCTTGCCGACCATTACCAACAGA
ATACACCGATAGGAGACGGTCCCGTCCTCTTGCCAGATAATCACTATTTGAGCACACAATCCGCTCTTTC
TAAAGATCCGAATGAAAAGCGCGATCATATGGTCTTGAAAGAGTTCGTCACTGCCGCCGGCATAACCGGA
TCTGGCAGTGGATCAGGATCTGGTAGTGGTTCTGGTAGCGGATCTGGAAGTGGCAGTTCTAGTGGATCCG
GTTCTGCTAGCGGTTCAGGTTCTACCGGTGGATCATCTAGATAACTCGAGTAATCAACCTCTGGATTACA
AAATTTGTGAAAGATTGACTGGTATTCTTAACTATGTTGCTCCTTTTACGCTATGTGGATACGCTGCTTT
AATGCCTTTGTATCATGCTATTGCTTCCCGTATGGCTTTCATTTTCTCCTCCTTGTATAAATCCTGGTTG
CTGTCTCTTTATGAGGAGTTGTGGCCCGTTGTCAGGCAACGTGGCGTGGTGTGCACTGTGTTTGCTGACG
CAACCCCCACTGGTTGGGGCATTGCCACCACCTGTCAGCTCCTTTCCGGGACTTTCGCTTTCCCCCTCCC
TATTGCCACGGCGGAACTCATCGCCGCCTGCCTTGCCCGCTGCTGGACAGGGGCTCGGCTGTTGGGCACT
GACAATTCCGTGGTGTTGTTGGGGAAATCATCGTCCTTTCCTTGGCTGCTCGCCTGTGTTGCCACCTGGA
TTCTGCGCGGGACGTCCTTCTGCTACGTCCCTTCGGCCCTCAATCCAGCGGACCTTCCTTCCCGCGGCCT
GCTGCCGGCTCTGCGGCCTCTTCCGCGTCTTCGCCTTCGCCCTCAGACGAGTCGGATCTCCCTTTGGGCC
GCCTCCCCGCCTGGTACCTTTAAGACCAATGACTTACAAGGCAGCTGTAGATCTTAGCCACTTTTTAAAA
GAAAAGGGGGGACTGGAAGGGCTAATTCACTCCCAACGAAGACAAGATCACCTGCAGGACAGGCGCGCCC
TGCTTTTTGCTTGTACTGGGTCTCTCTGGTTAGACCAGATCTGAGCCTGGGAGCTCTCTGGCTAACTAGG
GAACCCACTGCTTAAGCCTCAATAAAGCTTGCCTTGAGTGCTTCAAGTAGTGTGTGCCCGTCTGTTGTGT
GACTCTGGTAACTAGAGATCCCTCAGACCCTTTTAGTCAGTGTGGAAAATCTCTAGCACCCGGGCGATTA
AGGAAAGGGCTAGATCATTCTTGAAGACGAAAGGGCCTCGTGATACGCCTATTTTTATAGGTTAATGTCA
TGATAATAATGGTTTCTTAGACGTCAGGTGGCACTTTTCGGGGAAATGTGCGCGGAACCCCTATTTGTTT
ATTTTTCTAAATACATTCAAATATGTATCCGCTCATGAGACAATAACCCTGATAAATGCTTCAATAATAT
TGAAAAAGGAAGAGTATGAGTATTCAACATTTCCGTGTCGCCCTTATTCCCTTTTTTGCGGCATTTTGCC
TTCCTGTTTTTGCTCACCCAGAAACGCTGGTGAAAGTAAAAGATGCTGAAGATCAGTTGGGTGCACGAGT
GGGTTACATCGAACTGGATCTCAACAGCGGTAAGATCCTTGAGAGTTTTCGCCCCGAAGAACGTTTTCCA
ATGATGAGCACTTTTAAAGTTCTGCTATGTGGCGCGGTATTATCCCGTGTTGACGCCGGGCAAGAGCAAC
TCGGTCGCCGCATACACTATTCTCAGAATGACTTGGTTGAGTACTCACCAGTCACAGAAAAGCATCTTAC
GGATGGCATGACAGTAAGAGAATTATGCAGTGCTGCCATAACCATGAGTGATAACACTGCGGCCAACTTA
CTTCTGACAACGATCGGAGGACCGAAGGAGCTAACCGCTTTTTTGCACAACATGGGGGATCATGTAACTC
GCCTTGATCGTTGGGAACCGGAGCTGAATGAAGCCATACCAAACGACGAGCGTGACACCACGATGCCTGT
AGCAATGGCAACAACGTTGCGCAAACTATTAACTGGCGAACTACTTACTCTAGCTTCCCGGCAACAATTA
ATAGACTGGATGGAGGCGGATAAAGTTGCAGGACCACTTCTGCGCTCGGCCCTTCCGGCTGGCTGGTTTA
TTGCTGATAAATCTGGAGCCGGTGAGCGTGGGTCTCGCGGTATCATTGCAGCACTGGGGCCAGATGGTAA
GCCCTCCCGTATCGTAGTTATCTACACGACGGGGAGTCAGGCAACTATGGATGAACGAAATAGACAGATC
GCTGAGATAGGTGCCTCACTGATTAAGCATTGGTAACTGTCAGACCAAGTTTACTCATATATACTTTAGA
TTGATTTAAAACTTCATTTTTAATTTAAAAGGATCTAGGTGAAGATCCTTTTTGATAATCTCATGACCAA
AATCCCTTAACGTGAGTTTTCGTTCCACTGAGCGTCAGACCCCGTAGAAAAGATCAAAGGATCTTCTTGA
GATCCTTTTTTTCTGCGCGTAATCTGCTGCTTGCAAACAAAAAAACCACCGCTACCAGCGGTGGTTTGTT
TGCCGGATCAAGAGCTACCAACTCTTTTTCCGAAGGTAACTGGCTTCAGCAGAGCGCAGATACCAAATAC
TGTTCTTCTAGTGTAGCCGTAGTTAGGCCACCACTTCAAGAACTCTGTAGCACCGCCTACATACCTCGCT
CTGCTAATCCTGTTACCAGTGGCTGCTGCCAGTGGCGATAAGTCGTGTCTTACCGGGTTGGACTCAAGAC
GATAGTTACCGGATAAGGCGCAGCGGTCGGGCTGAACGGGGGGTTCGTGCACACAGCCCAGCTTGGAGCG
AACGACCTACACCGAACTGAGATACCTACAGCGTGAGCTATGAGAAAGCGCCACGCTTCCCGAAGGGAGA
AAGGCGGACAGGTATCCGGTAAGCGGCAGGGTCGGAACAGGAGAGCGCACGAGGGAGCTTCCAGGGGGAA
ACGCCTGGTATCTTTATAGTCCTGTCGGGTTTCGCCACCTCTGACTTGAGCGTCGATTTTTGTGATGCTC
GTCAGGGGGGCGGAGCCTATGGAAAAACGCCAGCAACGCGGCCTTTTTACGGTTCCTGGCCTTTTGCTGG
CCTTTTGCTCACATGTTCTTTCCTGCGTTATCCCCTGATTCTGTGGATAACCGTATTACCGCCTTTGAGT
GAGCTGATACCGCTCGCCGCAGCCGAACGACCGAGCGCAGCGAGTCAGTGAGCGAGGAAGCGGAAGAGCG
CCCAATACGCAAACCGCCTCTCCCCGCGCGTTGGCCGATTCATTAATGCAGCAAGCTCATGGCTGACTAA
TTTTTTTTATTTATGCAGAGGCCGAGGCCGCCTCGGCCTCTGAGCTATTCCAGAAGTAGTGAGGAGGCTT
TTTTGGAGGCCTAGGCTTTTGCAAAAAGCTCCCCGTGGCACGACAGGTTTCCCGACTGGAAAGCGGGCAG
TGAGCGCAACGCAATTAATGTGAGTTAGCTCACTCATTAGGCACCCCAGGCTTTACACTTTATGCTTCCG
GCTCGTATGTTGTGTGGAATTGTGAGCGGATAACAATTTCACACAGGAAACAGCTATGACATGATTACGA
ATTTCACAAATAAAGCATTTTTTTCACTGCATTCTAGTTGTGGTTTGTCCAAACTCATCAATGTATCTTA
TCATGTCTGGATCAACTGGATAACTCAAGCTAACCAAAATCATCCCAAACTTCCCACCCCATACCCTATT
ACCACTGCCAATTACCTGTGGTTTCATTTACTCTAAACCTGTGATTCCTCTGAATTATTTTCATTTTAAA
GAAATTGTATTTGTTAAATATGTACTACAAACTTAGTAGTTGGAAGGGCTAAT
Features (pLannotate 1.2.2; 26 found; start..end, strand, type, name):
    364..621     +  LTR            5' LTR (truncated): truncated 5' long terminal repeat (LTR) from HIV-1
    668..793     +  misc_feature   HIV-1 Ψ: packaging signal of human immunodeficiency virus type 1
    777..1115    +  CDS            HIV-1 gag (fragment): gag protein from human immunodeficiency virus 1; gag
   1290..1523    +  misc_feature   RRE: The Rev response element (RRE) of HIV-1 allows for Rev-dependent mRNA export from the nucleus to the cytoplasm.
   1900..2000    +  CDS            Rev (fragment): human immunodeficiency virus 1 (HIV-1) Rev protein; rev; enhances nuclear export of unspliced and incompletely spliced viral mRNAs
   2045..2162    +  misc_feature   cPPT/CTS: central polypurine tract and central termination sequence of HIV-1
   2206..2585    +  enhancer       CMV enhancer: human cytomegalovirus immediate early enhancer
   2586..2789    +  promoter       CMV promoter: human cytomegalovirus (CMV) immediate early promoter
   2791..2810    +  promoter       PLtetO-1 promoter (fragment): modified phage lambda PL promoter with tet operator sites (Lutz and Bujard, 1997)
   2812..2831    +  promoter       PLtetO-1 promoter (fragment): modified phage lambda PL promoter with tet operator sites (Lutz and Bujard, 1997)
   2839..2872    +  promoter       TRE3GV promoter (fragment): 3rd-generation Tet-responsive promoter that can be activated by binding of Tet-On® 3G, optimized for retroviral and lentiviral vectors
   2951..3634    +  CDS            (3-F)Tyr-EGFP: (3-F)Tyr-EGFP is a basic (constitutively fluorescent) green fluorescent protein published in 2004, derived from Aequorea victoria.
   3762..4350    +  misc_feature   WPRE: woodchuck hepatitis virus posttranscriptional regulatory element
   4345..4455    +  CDS            nef (fragment): NEF_SIVS4 - Experimental evidence at protein level: Swiss-Prot protein existence level 1. Interferes with TCR signaling from the cell membrane. Interacts with CD247/TCRZ (TCR zeta chain) and exert potent down- regulation of cell surface TCR/CD3 complexes. From Simian immunodeficiency virus (isolate F236/smH4) (SIV-sm) (Simian immunodeficiency virus sooty mangabey monkey).
   4498..4678    +  LTR            5' LTR (truncated): truncated 5' long terminal repeat (LTR) from HIV-1
   4811..4915    +  promoter       AmpR promoter: bla
   4916..5776    +  CDS            AmpR: β-lactamase; bla; confers resistance to ampicillin, carbenicillin, and related antibiotics
   5947..6535    +  rep_origin     ori: high-copy-number ColE1/pMB1/pBR322/pUC origin of replication
   6718..6772    +  CDS            lacI (fragment): lac repressor; lacI; The lac repressor binds to the lac operator to inhibit transcription in E. coli. This inhibition can be relieved by adding lactose or isopropyl-β-D-thiogalactopyranoside (IPTG).
   6778..6871    +  rep_origin     SV40 ori (fragment): SV40 origin of replication
   6896..6933    +  CDS            lacI (fragment): lac repressor; lacI; The lac repressor binds to the lac operator to inhibit transcription in E. coli. This inhibition can be relieved by adding lactose or isopropyl-β-D-thiogalactopyranoside (IPTG).
   6946..6967    +  protein_bind   CAP binding site: CAP binding activates transcription in the presence of cAMP. E. coli catabolite activator protein
   6982..7012    +  promoter       lac promoter: promoter for the E. coli lac operon
   7020..7036    +  protein_bind   lac operator: The lac repressor binds to the lac operator to inhibit transcription in E. coli. This inhibition can be relieved by adding lactose or isopropyl-β-D-thiogalactopyranoside (IPTG). lac repressor encoded by lacI
   7070..7153    +  polyA_signal   SV40 poly(A) signal (fragment): SV40 polyadenylation signal
   7320..316     +  CDS            nef (fragment) (across the origin): NEF_HV1BR - Experimental evidence at protein level: Swiss-Prot protein existence level 1. Extracellular Nef protein targets CD4(+) T-lymphocytes for apoptosis by interacting with CXCR4 surface receptors (PubMed:14990729). From Human immunodeficiency virus type 1 group M subtype B (isolate BRU/LAI) (HIV-1).
