[The description below was written by a language model from this plasmid's Addgene catalogue record and pLannotate feature annotations shown in this document.]
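Description:
pTS93 pHAGE2 CMVtetO2 GFP-22xGS-MCS is an empty lentiviral transfer plasmid of 7,333 bp built on the pHAGE2 backbone, designed for doxycycline-inducible expression of N-terminally GFP-tagged proteins in mammalian cells. It is maintained in E. coli through a high-copy ColE1/pUC-type origin and selected with ampicillin via the bla gene. A recombination-reducing strain is recorded for propagation, as is common for LTR-containing vectors. The remaining backbone annotations (lac promoter/operator, lacI, SV40 ori and SV40 poly(A) fragments) appear to be cloning-vector remnants.

The viral portion carries the usual HIV-1-derived cis elements. These are a truncated 5' LTR, the Ψ packaging signal with an adjoining gag fragment, the Rev response element for Rev-dependent nuclear export of the genomic RNA, the cPPT/CTS, and a downstream truncated LTR. Short nef-like annotations next to the LTRs are probably residual viral sequence. No viral structural or enzymatic genes are intact, so packaging functions must be supplied in trans.

Between the cPPT and the 3' LTR sits the expression cassette. It consists of the CMV enhancer and promoter followed by two short tet operator matches, which the annotation tool labels as PLtetO-1 and TRE3GV fragments and which correspond to the "CMVtetO2" in the name. This arrangement typically gives Tet-repressor-controlled transcription that is relieved by doxycycline, although the record does not state the source of the repressor. An EGFP coding sequence follows. According to the name, it is joined through a 22-repeat glycine-serine linker to a multiple cloning site for in-frame insertion of a gene of interest, though neither the linker nor the cloning site is separately annotated. A WPRE downstream enhances transcript expression. No mammalian selection marker is annotated. The associated publication describes nanobody-based purification of human protein complexes, which suggests the GFP tag serves as an affinity handle as well as a reporter.
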