Addgene plasmid #199346: pTS93 pHAGE2 CMVtetO2 GFP-22xGS-MCS
Purpose: (Empty Backbone) Lentiviral transfer plasmid for doxycycline inducible expression of a N-terminally GFP-tagged protein in mammalian cells.
Depositing lab: Rebecca Voorhees. Depositing organization: California Institute of Technology. Publication: A nanobody-based strategy for rapid and scalable purification of human protein complexes. Stevens TA, Tomaleri GP, Hazu M, Wei S, Nguyen VN, DeKalb C, Voorhees RM, Pleiner T. Nat Protoc. 2024 Jan;19(1):127-158. doi: 10.1038/s41596-023-00904-w. Epub 2023 Nov 16. PubMed 37974029.
Backbone
  Vector backbone: pHAGE2
  Backbone size (bp): 7333
  Vector type: Mammalian Expression, Lentiviral
  Tag / fusion protein: EGFP (N terminal on insert)
Growth in bacteria
  Bacterial resistance: Ampicillin, 100 μg/mL
  Growth temperature: 37°C
  Growth strain: NEB Stable
  Copy number: High Copy
Gene/Insert
  Gene/Insert name: None
  Mutation: WT
  Tag / fusion protein: EGFP (N terminal on insert)
Terms and licenses: Academic/Nonprofit Terms; Industry Terms: Not Available to Industry
Depositor comments: Please visit https://www.biorxiv.org/content/10.1101/2023.03.09.531980v1 for bioRxiv preprint.
How to cite: pTS93 pHAGE2 CMVtetO2 GFP-22xGS-MCS was a gift from Rebecca Voorhees (Addgene plasmid # 199346 ; http://n2t.net/addgene:199346 ; RRID:Addgene_199346)
